>Addgene plasmid #63033 | Or42b-Gal4 | addgene partial sequence | sequence record 132355 | pCasper-F 5'-gggttttattaacttacat-3'
GGGGATCAGATCCGCGGCCGCGGGAATTCGATTGGTGACAGTCCAGCATTGACATAGGACTTCCGCGCGC
ACACATCCTGTCGTCCCGATGACCTTTCTCTACATGCTCGTGTGTACGTGCATTCACGCTTTTAAATATG
AAACGCGCATTAATTTTGACATTGGAGCGGAAATACATTTAATTGCTTTCTGCGTGGCCGCTCCTCTGAC
GTCTCGGCTAACGCAGACTTAATCGCCCAGCCAACCCCACGAAAACAAGACCCCGTGCCTTATCGCTGGG
GGCTCCGTCACATACACAAAAACAAGCTTCGCCATTAGCGCCCGTATCCAAGGACTTTGTTAGCAAATAT
TTAGCTTGCGCTTTCATTTTGTTATTTCACAAGAAAGCCGTCGGATTCCCGATCTCCCATTTGCATGAGC
CACTGCGTGTATGAATAAGCTTCGGCAGTTTTTCCAACTCCAGTCCGGCTATATCGTAGTCCCATCGACC
TTAGGGGGTTGATAATATAGTTGTGAAGGACTTTGTTCAGTAAACTAAGTAGTTTTAATCTATCTATCAA
TTTATCTTCGATGTTGCAAGTGCTTTTGATGTTTTGACAGCTTCTTTCTGTGTTCCCAAACAAGACTAAA
TTAGTTATGTTCTGGACCATACATAAGCTTTATGTATCCCTTTCTAAGTGAACTCTCTGACTATAAAACT
GAAAGCAAACCGCATTGATATAGTCATCTAAAATAATCACTGAAAAATACTCTCTACTATGAATTAAGCA
GAATCCTAGATGTGGCCACTTTGCAAGCCTCCTCTTGCGGACTTTGTGCAGCCGAATCCTAATTTCATTT
AAACTTTTCTTGGTTGATAACCAACGCAGTTAGGCATTTACCTCCCTTAATGAGTTAGAGGTGTTGTGTT
TTGCAAGACACGTTCGTGTCGTATGTTTGACAGCAGTCAAGTTAGTTCTTGCCACAGGCTATAAACCAAA
GCCCAAACTTACAAGTCCCACGTAAA
