>Addgene plasmid #63033 | Or42b-Gal4 | addgene partial sequence | sequence record 132356 | GAL4Nterm-R 5'-tcagatgtgccctagtcagc-3'
GGGAGAGTAGCGACACTCCCAGTTGTTCTTCAGACACTTGGCGCACTTCGGTTTTTCTTTGGAGCACTTG
AGCTTTTTAAGTCGGCAAATATCGCATGCTTGTTCGATAGAAGACAGAAGCTTGATATCGCCTCCCAGAC
CGGCAACGAAAATCACGTTCTTGTTGGTCAAAGTAAACGACATGGTGACTTCTTTTTTGCTTTAGCAGGC
TCTTTCGATCCCCGGGAATTGGTCGACTCTAGCGGTACCGTACCCTAGAGGATCGCTCGAGGTTTAAACA
GATCTGCATGCTCTAGAGGATCCAGATCCACTAGTGGCCTATGCGGCCGCGAATTCACTAGTGATTCTCG
GCGTTATTGTGCGCACTGCTCTGGTGGACGGCTTATATAGGCCGGTTCCTTTCGAACTTGTGACATTTTT
ATAGATGAAGTTTTCAATGAGCTCGAAAAGTTTTCATTAAGTCTATGGCCCTTGCTGTTGTTTAATTATT
AACTTGAGAATTTCTCTGCTGCGCTATGTTATGTTTAATTAACCAGTGAAAGCACTTGACTAGAACAAAC
ATTTATTCAGTGTTGTTGCCCGACTTCCGATTTGACGAATTTGAATTTGAAACTGCATCGGTCGTGCTGT
ACTCGTTTTCACATGCTGGATTTCCAGCATGCATAAAATATGGAAAAGTTTGCGAAAATACCAGACGGGT
CCTTAATGGCAATTAAGACGTTCCTCATACGTAGCGTTGGCCGCGCCGCCTTAACTTCGCCTGGGGCCAC
ACTGTTTGCTTGTGATTGCAGCGCGGCAGGAGAAAAACATCAGCTCGAGTTTGGCACGAAGGGTTTCTCA
GAAACTTTGTTAGGCCGTCCTGCGCGTGGGAGGAGTGCAAAATGGCCGCTAATCGTCCTCCTAACTAAAT
TTATTAAATTTTCTCTTGCAGGTCTGTGAGCTTGGGGGCGAGTGTGTGTTGAAAGCTTAGCATAATCATC
CTTAAAGAGTAAGCTCGCCCAGATGCTCAGATGCTGTGTGACGTCCCATTGCAGCTTTAATGAAA
