[The description below was written by a language model from this plasmid's Addgene catalogue record.]
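Description:
Or42b-Gal4 is an insect expression plasmid built on the pCasperAUG-Gal4-X backbone (about 12 kb without insert) and designed to drive the yeast transcription factor Gal4 in the expression pattern of the Drosophila melanogaster odorant receptor gene Or42b. It is propagated in E. coli under ampicillin selection; the copy number is recorded as unknown, and the record provides no feature table, so the bacterial origin and any fly transformation marker or transposon ends carried by the backbone are not explicitly stated. The pCasper name suggests a P-element-based germline transformation vector, but this is inferred from the name rather than documented in the fields.

The insert is roughly 8 kb of Or42b promoter sequence from D. melanogaster, cloned as a NotI fragment (both sites retained) immediately 5' of the Gal4 coding region. Because the same enzyme site flanks both ends, the fragment could in principle have been inserted in either orientation; the stated purpose implies it sits in the orientation that drives Gal4. The backbone supplies the translation start: the first 18 amino acids of Drosophila ADH are fused to yeast Gal4 (residues 1–881), so the cloned regulatory DNA only needs to provide transcriptional control.

In use, this is the driver half of the binary Gal4/UAS system. In flies carrying it, Gal4 should be produced in the olfactory sensory neurons that normally express Or42b, and crossing to UAS-linked reporters or effectors allows these neurons to be labelled, traced or manipulated. The associated work concerns the genetic and functional organisation of the antennal lobe.
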