Addgene plasmid #63033: Or42b-Gal4
Purpose: To express Gal4 in the pattern of the Drosophila melanogaster odorant receptor Or42b, using the promoter sequences of the gene cloned 5' of Gal4
Depositing lab: Leslie Vosshall. Depositing organization: Rockefeller University. Publication: Genetic and functional subdivision of the Drosophila antennal lobe. Fishilevich E, Vosshall LB. Curr Biol. 2005 Sep 6;15(17):1548-53. 10.1016/j.cub.2005.07.066 PubMed 16139209.
Backbone
  Vector backbone: pCasperAUG-Gal4-X
  Backbone manufacturer: Leslie Vosshall Lab
  Backbone size w/o insert (bp): 12000
  Vector type: Insect Expression
Growth in bacteria
  Bacterial resistance: Ampicillin, 100 μg/mL
  Growth temperature: 37°C
  Growth strain: DH5alpha
  Copy number: Unknown
Gene/Insert
  Gene/Insert name: Drosophila melanogaster Or42b promoter
  Species: D. melanogaster (fly)
  Insert size (bp): 8039
  Tag / fusion protein: Drosophila ADH (aa's 1-18) fused to Yeast Gal4 (aa's 1-881) (C terminal on backbone)
  Cloning method: Restriction Enzyme; 5′ cloning site NotI (not destroyed); 3′ cloning site NotI (not destroyed)
  Sequencing primers: 5′ pCasper-F 5'-gggttttattaacttacat-3'; 3′ GAL4Nterm-R 5'-tcagatgtgccctagtcagc-3'
Terms and licenses: Academic/Nonprofit Terms; Industry Terms: Not Available to Industry
How to cite: Or42b-Gal4 was a gift from Leslie Vosshall (Addgene plasmid # 63033 ; http://n2t.net/addgene:63033 ; RRID:Addgene_63033)
